>Addgene plasmid #131931 | pDONR221_SLC10A3 | addgene full sequence | sequence record 259493 | Addgene NGS Result
CTTTCCTGCGTTATCCCCTGATTCTGTGGATAACCGTATTACCGCCTTTGAGTGAGCTGATACCGCTCGC
CGCAGCCGAACGACCGAGCGCAGCGAGTCAGTGAGCGAGGAAGCGGAAGAGCGCCCAATACGCAAACCGC
CTCTCCCCGCGCGTTGGCCGATTCATTAATGCAGCTGGCACGACAGGTTTCCCGACTGGAAAGCGGGCAG
TGAGCGCAACGCAATTAATACGCGTACCGCTAGCCAGGAAGAGTTTGTAGAAACGCAAAAAGGCCATCCG
TCAGGATGGCCTTCTGCTTAGTTTGATGCCTGGCAGTTTATGGCGGGCGTCCTGCCCGCCACCCTCCGGG
CCGTTGCTTCACAACGTTCAAATCCGCTCCCGGCGGATTTGTCCTACTCAGGAGAGCGTTCACCGACAAA
CAACAGATAAAACGAAAGGCCCAGTCTTCCGACTGAGCCTTTCGTTTTATTTGATGCCTGGCAGTTCCCT
ACTCTCGCGTTAACGCTAGCATGGATGTTTTCCCAGTCACGACGTTGTAAAACGACGGCCAGTCTTAAGC
TCGGGCCCCAAATAATGATTTTATTTTGACTGATAGTGACCTGTTCGTTGCAACACATTGATGAGCAATG
CTTTTTTATAATGCCAACTTTGTACAAAAAAGCAGGCTCCACCATGGTGCTGATGCAGGACAAGGGCAGC
TCCCAGCAGTGGCCTGGACTGGGAGGAGAGGGAGGAGGAACCGGACCACTGTCCATGCTGAGGGCCGCCC
TGCTGCTGATCTCTCTGCCATGGGGAGCACAGGGAACCGCATCCACATCTCTGAGCACAGCAGGAGGACA
CACCGTGCCACCTACAGGAGGCCGCTACCTGAGCATCGGCGACGGATCCGTGATGGAGTTCGAGTTTCCA
GAGGATTCCGAGGGCATCATCGTGATCTCTAGCCAGTATCCAGGACAGGCAAACAGGACCGCACCTGGAC
CAATGCTGAGGGTGACCTCTCTGGATACAGAGGTGCTGACCATCAAGAATGTGAGCGCCATCACATGGGG
CGGAGGAGGAGGCTTCGTGGTGTCCATCCACTCTGGACTGGCAGGACTGGCACCACTGCACATCCAGCTG
GTGGACGCACACGAGGCACCACCCACCCTGATCGAGGAGAGGAGAGATTTCTGCATCAAGGTGAGCCCTG
CAGAGGACACCCCAGCCACACTGAGCGCCGATCTGGCACACTTTTCCGAGAACCCCATCCTGTACCTGCT
GCTGCCTCTGATCTTCGTGAATAAGTGCTCCTTTGGCTGTAAGGTGGAGCTGGAGGTGCTGAAGGGCCTG
ATGCAGTCTCCACAGCCTATGCTGCTGGGACTGCTGGGACAGTTCCTGGTCATGCCCCTGTACGCCTTCC
TGATGGCCAAGGTGTTTATGCTGCCTAAGGCCCTGGCCCTGGGCCTGATCATCACCTGTTCCTCTCCTGG
AGGAGGAGGATCTTATCTGTTTAGCCTGCTGCTGGGAGGCGACGTGACACTGGCCATCTCTATGACATTC
CTGAGCACCGTGGCCGCCACAGGCTTTCTGCCTCTGAGCTCCGCCATCTATTCCCGGCTGCTGTCTATCC
ACGAGACCCTGCACGTGCCAATCTCCAAGATCCTGGGCACACTGCTGTTCATCGCCATCCCCATCGCCGT
GGGCGTGCTGATCAAGTCCAAGCTGCCTAAGTTTTCTCAGCTGCTGCTGCAGGTGGTGAAGCCATTCAGC
TTTGTGCTGCTGCTGGGAGGACTGTTCCTGGCATACAGGATGGGCGTGTTTATCCTGGCCGGCATCAGAC
TGCCAATCGTGCTGGTGGGAATCACCGTGCCACTGGTGGGACTGCTGGTGGGCTATTGCCTGGCCACCTG
TCTGAAGCTGCCAGTGGCACAGAGGAGGACAGTGTCTATCGAAGTGGGAGTGCAGAACAGCCTGCTGGCC
CTGGCAATGCTGCAGCTGAGCCTGCGGAGACTGCAGGCCGATTACGCCTCCCAGGCCCCTTTCATCGTGG
CCCTGAGCGGCACCTCCGAGATGCTGGCCCTGGTCATCGGCCACTTCATCTATTCTAGCCTGTTTCCAGT
GCCCGACCCAGCTTTCTTGTACAAAGTTGGCATTATAAGAAAGCATTGCTTATCAATTTGTTGCAACGAA
CAGGTCACTATCAGTCAAAATAAAATCATTATTTGCCATCCAGCTGATATCCCCTATAGTGAGTCGTATT
ACATGGTCATAGCTGTTTCCTGGCAGCTCTGGCCCGTGTCTCAAAATCTCTGATGTTACATTGCACAAGA
TAAAAATATATCATCATGAACAATAAAACTGTCTGCTTACATAAACAGTAATACAAGGGGTGTTATGAGC
CATATTCAACGGGAAACGTCGAGGCCGCGATTAAATTCCAACATGGATGCTGATTTATATGGGTATAAAT
GGGCTCGCGATAATGTCGGGCAATCAGGTGCGACAATCTATCGCTTGTATGGGAAGCCCGATGCGCCAGA
GTTGTTTCTGAAACATGGCAAAGGTAGCGTTGCCAATGATGTTACAGATGAGATGGTCAGACTAAACTGG
CTGACGGAATTTATGCCTCTTCCGACCATCAAGCATTTTATCCGTACTCCTGATGATGCATGGTTACTCA
CCACTGCGATCCCCGGAAAAACAGCATTCCAGGTATTAGAAGAATATCCTGATTCAGGTGAAAATATTGT
TGATGCGCTGGCAGTGTTCCTGCGCCGGTTGCATTCGATTCCTGTTTGTAATTGTCCTTTTAACAGCGAT
CGCGTATTTCGTCTCGCTCAGGCGCAATCACGAATGAATAACGGTTTGGTTGATGCGAGTGATTTTGATG
ACGAGCGTAATGGCTGGCCTGTTGAACAAGTCTGGAAAGAAATGCATAAACTTTTGCCATTCTCACCGGA
TTCAGTCGTCACTCATGGTGATTTCTCACTTGATAACCTTATTTTTGACGAGGGGAAATTAATAGGTTGT
ATTGATGTTGGACGAGTCGGAATCGCAGACCGATACCAGGATCTTGCCATCCTATGGAACTGCCTCGGTG
AGTTTTCTCCTTCATTACAGAAACGGCTTTTTCAAAAATATGGTATTGATAATCCTGATATGAATAAATT
GCAGTTTCATTTGATGCTCGATGAGTTTTTCTAATCAGAATTGGTTAATTGGTTGTAACACTGGCAGAGC
ATTACGCTGACTTGACGGGACGGCGCAAGCTCATGACCAAAATCCCTTAACGTGAGTTACGCGTCGTTCC
ACTGAGCGTCAGACCCCGTAGAAAAGATCAAAGGATCTTCTTGAGATCCTTTTTTTCTGCGCGTAATCTG
CTGCTTGCAAACAAAAAAACCACCGCTACCAGCGGTGGTTTGTTTGCCGGATCAAGAGCTACCAACTCTT
TTTCCGAAGGTAACTGGCTTCAGCAGAGCGCAGATACCAAATACTGTTCTTCTAGTGTAGCCGTAGTTAG
GCCACCACTTCAAGAACTCTGTAGCACCGCCTACATACCTCGCTCTGCTAATCCTGTTACCAGTGGCTGC
TGCCAGTGGCGATAAGTCGTGTCTTACCGGGTTGGACTCAAGACGATAGTTACCGGATAAGGCGCAGCGG
TCGGGCTGAACGGGGGGTTCGTGCACACAGCCCAGCTTGGAGCGAACGACCTACACCGAACTGAGATACC
TACAGCGTGAGCTATGAGAAAGCGCCACGCTTCCCGAAGGGAGAAAGGCGGACAGGTATCCGGTAAGCGG
CAGGGTCGGAACAGGAGAGCGCACGAGGGAGCTTCCAGGGGGAAACGCCTGGTATCTTTATAGTCCTGTC
GGGTTTCGCCACCTCTGACTTGAGCGTCGATTTTTGTGATGCTCGTCAGGGGGGCGGAGCCTATGGAAAA
ACGCCAGCAACGCGGCCTTTTTACGGTTCCTGGCCTTTTGCTGGCCTTTTGCTCACATGTT
Features (pLannotate 1.2.2; 10 found; start..end, strand, type, name):
    121..213     +  CDS            lacI (fragment): lac repressor; lacI; The lac repressor binds to the lac operator to inhibit transcription in E. coli. This inhibition can be relieved by adding lactose or isopropyl-β-D-thiogalactopyranoside (IPTG).
    268..295     -  terminator     rrnB T2 terminator: transcription terminator T2 from the E. coli rrnB gene
    427..470     +  terminator     rrnB T1 terminator: Escherichia coli rrnB; transcription terminator T1 from the E. coli rrnB gene
    517..553     -  CDS            lacZα (fragment): LacZα fragment of β-galactosidase; lacZ fragment
    569..668     +  protein_bind   attL1: mutant version of attL; recombination site for the Gateway® LR reaction LR Clonase™
    674..2104    +  CDS            SLC10A3: P3_HUMAN - Also known as DXS253E, P3. Experimental evidence at transcript level: Swiss-Prot protein existence level 2. The ubiquitous expression and the conservation of the sequence in distant animal species suggest that the gene codes for a protein with housekeeping functions. From Homo sapiens (Human).
   2106..2205    -  protein_bind   attL2: mutant version of attL; recombination site for the Gateway® LR reaction LR Clonase™
   2223..2241    -  promoter       T7 promoter: promoter for bacteriophage T7 RNA polymerase
   2375..3184    +  CDS            KanR: aminoglycoside phosphotransferase; aph(3')-Ia; confers resistance to kanamycin in bacteria or G418 (Geneticin®) in eukaryotes
   3331..3919    +  rep_origin     ori: high-copy-number ColE1/pMB1/pBR322/pUC origin of replication
