[The description below was written by a language model from this plasmid's Addgene catalogue record and pLannotate feature annotations shown in this document.]
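Description:
pDONR221_SLC10A3 is a Gateway entry clone built on the pDONR221 backbone (Thermo Fisher Scientific), carrying a codon-optimized open reading frame for human SLC10A3 (also known as P3 or DXS253E), a member of the solute carrier family 10. The sequenced plasmid is about 4 kb and is propagated in E. coli through a high-copy ColE1/pUC-type origin of replication, with selection by a kanamycin resistance gene (aminoglycoside phosphotransferase). Although the catalogue lists the vector type as mammalian expression, the feature table shows no eukaryotic promoter or polyadenylation signal upstream or downstream of the insert, so the plasmid itself serves as a shuttle for the ORF rather than as an expression construct.

The 1,431 bp SLC10A3 coding sequence sits between attL1 and attL2 sites, the recombination sites recognised in the Gateway LR reaction. Mixing this entry clone with a destination vector carrying matching attR sites transfers the ORF directionally and in frame into whatever expression context the user chooses, allowing promoters, tags or delivery systems to be supplied by the destination vector. Upstream of attL1, the rrnB T1 and T2 terminators shield the insert from read-through transcription originating in the backbone, limiting unintended expression in bacteria. A T7 promoter lies just beyond attL2 in reverse orientation, and short lacI and lacZα fragments are backbone remnants with no functional role. M13 forward and reverse primer sites flank the cassette for sequence verification. The plasmid belongs to a large consortium collection of solute carrier transporter ORFs intended for subcloning into custom expression vectors for transporter research and drug discovery.
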