Addgene plasmid #131931: pDONR221_SLC10A3
Purpose: Gateway entry clone with codon-optimized ORF sequence for subcloning into custom expression vectors
Depositing lab: RESOLUTE Consortium & Giulio Superti-Furga. Depositing organization: CeMM Research Center for Molecular Medicine. Publication: The RESOLUTE consortium: unlocking SLC transporters for drug discovery. Superti-Furga G, Lackner D, Wiedmer T, Ingles-Prieto A, Barbosa B, Girardi E, Goldmann U, Gurtl B, Klavins K, Klimek C, Lindinger S, Lineiro-Retes E, Muller AC, Onstein S, Redinger G, Reil D, Sedlyarov V, Wolf G, Crawford M, Everley R, ... Steppan CM. Nat Rev Drug Discov. 2020 Jul;19(7):429-430. doi: 10.1038/d41573-020-00056-6. PubMed 32265506.
Backbone
  Vector backbone: pDONR221
  Backbone manufacturer: Thermo Fisher Scientific
  Backbone size w/o insert (bp): 2550
  Vector type: Mammalian Expression
Growth in bacteria
  Bacterial resistance: Kanamycin, 50 μg/mL
  Growth temperature: 37°C
  Growth strain: Stbl3
  Copy number: High Copy
Gene/Insert
  Gene/Insert name: SLC10A3 (alt name: P3, DXS253E)
  Species: H. sapiens (human)
  Insert size (bp): 1431
  Entrez Gene: SLC10A3 (a.k.a. P3, DXS253E)
  Cloning method: Gateway Cloning
  Sequencing primers: 5′ M13-fwd; 3′ M13-rev
Terms and licenses: Academic/Nonprofit Terms; Industry Terms
Depositor comments: For more information on the full Resolute plasmid collection, please see www.addgene.org/depositor-collections/re-solute/. Please provide your feedback on this plasmid to the RESOLUTE consortium by filling out their RESOLUTE repository feedback form: https://forms.office.com/Pages/ResponsePage.aspx?id=0e05yklzmkS7rjFGQL4N7z4feCLQvEJAmVcOCM_u885UN1JJRko0Ukg4TVQwNTZLOUxPQVJWT1NHUCQlQCN0PWcu
How to cite: pDONR221_SLC10A3 was a gift from RESOLUTE Consortium & Giulio Superti-Furga (Addgene plasmid # 131931 ; http://n2t.net/addgene:131931 ; RRID:Addgene_131931)
