>Addgene plasmid #131931 | pDONR221_SLC10A3 | depositor partial sequence | sequence record 253262 | Codon-optimized ORF of SLC10A3
ATGGTGCTGATGCAGGACAAGGGCAGCTCCCAGCAGTGGCCTGGACTGGGAGGAGAGGGAGGAGGAACCG
GACCACTGTCCATGCTGAGGGCCGCCCTGCTGCTGATCTCTCTGCCATGGGGAGCACAGGGAACCGCATC
CACATCTCTGAGCACAGCAGGAGGACACACCGTGCCACCTACAGGAGGCCGCTACCTGAGCATCGGCGAC
GGATCCGTGATGGAGTTCGAGTTTCCAGAGGATTCCGAGGGCATCATCGTGATCTCTAGCCAGTATCCAG
GACAGGCAAACAGGACCGCACCTGGACCAATGCTGAGGGTGACCTCTCTGGATACAGAGGTGCTGACCAT
CAAGAATGTGAGCGCCATCACATGGGGCGGAGGAGGAGGCTTCGTGGTGTCCATCCACTCTGGACTGGCA
GGACTGGCACCACTGCACATCCAGCTGGTGGACGCACACGAGGCACCACCCACCCTGATCGAGGAGAGGA
GAGATTTCTGCATCAAGGTGAGCCCTGCAGAGGACACCCCAGCCACACTGAGCGCCGATCTGGCACACTT
TTCCGAGAACCCCATCCTGTACCTGCTGCTGCCTCTGATCTTCGTGAATAAGTGCTCCTTTGGCTGTAAG
GTGGAGCTGGAGGTGCTGAAGGGCCTGATGCAGTCTCCACAGCCTATGCTGCTGGGACTGCTGGGACAGT
TCCTGGTCATGCCCCTGTACGCCTTCCTGATGGCCAAGGTGTTTATGCTGCCTAAGGCCCTGGCCCTGGG
CCTGATCATCACCTGTTCCTCTCCTGGAGGAGGAGGATCTTATCTGTTTAGCCTGCTGCTGGGAGGCGAC
GTGACACTGGCCATCTCTATGACATTCCTGAGCACCGTGGCCGCCACAGGCTTTCTGCCTCTGAGCTCCG
CCATCTATTCCCGGCTGCTGTCTATCCACGAGACCCTGCACGTGCCAATCTCCAAGATCCTGGGCACACT
GCTGTTCATCGCCATCCCCATCGCCGTGGGCGTGCTGATCAAGTCCAAGCTGCCTAAGTTTTCTCAGCTG
CTGCTGCAGGTGGTGAAGCCATTCAGCTTTGTGCTGCTGCTGGGAGGACTGTTCCTGGCATACAGGATGG
GCGTGTTTATCCTGGCCGGCATCAGACTGCCAATCGTGCTGGTGGGAATCACCGTGCCACTGGTGGGACT
GCTGGTGGGCTATTGCCTGGCCACCTGTCTGAAGCTGCCAGTGGCACAGAGGAGGACAGTGTCTATCGAA
GTGGGAGTGCAGAACAGCCTGCTGGCCCTGGCAATGCTGCAGCTGAGCCTGCGGAGACTGCAGGCCGATT
ACGCCTCCCAGGCCCCTTTCATCGTGGCCCTGAGCGGCACCTCCGAGATGCTGGCCCTGGTCATCGGCCA
CTTCATCTATTCTAGCCTGTTTCCAGTGCCC
